Addgene plasmid #223453: pEY106
Purpose: nsf-1 fluorescent neural reporter driving nuclear TagRFP-T expression (refer to NeuroPAL paper for expression)
Depositing lab: Oliver Hobert & Eviatar Yemini. Depositing organization: Columbia University. Publication: NeuroPAL: A Multicolor Atlas for Whole-Brain Neuronal Identification in C. elegans. Yemini E, Lin A, Nejatbakhsh A, Varol E, Sun R, Mena GE, Samuel ADT, Paninski L, Venkatachalam V, Hobert O. Cell. 2021 Jan 7;184(1):272-288.e11. doi: 10.1016/j.cell.2020.12.012. Epub 2020 Dec 29. PubMed 33378642.
Backbone
  Vector backbone: pPD95.62
  Vector type: Worm Expression
Growth in bacteria
  Bacterial resistance: Ampicillin, 100 μg/mL
  Growth temperature: 37°C
  Growth strain: DH5alpha
  Copy number: Unknown
Gene/Insert
  Gene/Insert name: nsf-1
  Species: C. elegans (nematode)
  Entrez Gene: nsf-1
  Cloning method: Gibson Cloning
Terms and licenses: Academic/Nonprofit Terms; Industry Terms: Not Available to Industry
How to cite: pEY106 was a gift from Oliver Hobert & Eviatar Yemini (Addgene plasmid # 223453 ; http://n2t.net/addgene:223453 ; RRID:Addgene_223453)
