[The description below was written by a language model from this plasmid's Addgene catalogue record and pLannotate feature annotations shown in this document.]
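Description:
pEY106 is a C. elegans expression plasmid built on the pPD95.62 backbone, a Fire-lab-style worm reporter vector, and assembled by Gibson cloning. It is maintained in E. coli through a high-copy ColE1/pUC-type origin and selected with ampicillin via a bla (AmpR) cassette with its own promoter. The sequenced record is about 7.4 kb. Remnants of the pUC lineage (lac promoter and operator, CAP site, MCS, and short lacZα, lacI, rop and bom fragments) are annotated but have no role in the reporter function.

The payload is a transcriptional reporter in which regulatory sequence from the nematode gene nsf-1 drives a nuclear-localised TagRFP-T, a constitutively fluorescent red protein derived from Entacmaea quadricolor. The feature table annotates the complete TagRFP-T coding sequence. The roughly 3 kb stretch upstream of it carries no meaningful annotation (only very short, probably spurious matches such as a TEF1 promoter fragment) and is presumably where the nsf-1 sequence lies, although the record does not define its boundaries or say whether any coding sequence is included. A short mEGFP-like match immediately before TagRFP-T probably reflects shared worm-optimised leader sequence from the backbone. The nuclear localisation signal mentioned in the stated purpose is not separately annotated, nor is a 3' UTR, although a short fragment matching aex-5 lies downstream of the reporter.

The plasmid is one of the reporter components from the NeuroPAL multicolour atlas project, in which combinations of neuronal reporters in distinct fluorophores are used to identify neurons across the whole C. elegans nervous system. The record defers to that publication for the expression pattern of this nsf-1 reporter.
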