Features (pLannotate 1.2.2; 15 found; start..end, strand, type, name):
    152..169     -  misc_feature   MCS (fragment): pUC18/19 multiple cloning site
   2244..2260    -  promoter       TEF1 promoter (fragment): S. cerevisiae TEF1; promoter for EF-1α
   2983..3001    -  CDS            lacZα (fragment): LacZα fragment of β-galactosidase; lacZ fragment
   3156..3206    +  CDS            mEGFP (fragment): monomeric enhanced GFP, optimized with synthetic introns for expression in C. elegans
   3213..4091    +  CDS            TagRFP-T: TagRFP-T is a basic (constitutively fluorescent) red fluorescent protein published in 2008, derived from Entacmaea quadricolor. It has low acid sensitivity.
   4711..4863    +  CDS            aex-5 (fragment): AEX5_CAEEL - Also known as kpc-3 From Caenorhabditis elegans.
   4991..5026    +  CDS            rop (fragment): Rop protein, which maintains plasmids at low copy number; rop
   5128..5227    +  misc_feature   bom (fragment): basis of mobility region from pBR322
   5325..5429    +  promoter       AmpR promoter: bla
   5430..6290    +  CDS            AmpR: β-lactamase; bla; confers resistance to ampicillin, carbenicillin, and related antibiotics
   6461..7049    +  rep_origin     ori: high-copy-number ColE1/pMB1/pBR322/pUC origin of replication
   7232..7324    +  CDS            lacI (fragment): lac repressor; lacI; The lac repressor binds to the lac operator to inhibit transcription in E. coli. This inhibition can be relieved by adding lactose or isopropyl-β-D-thiogalactopyranoside (IPTG).
   7337..7358    +  protein_bind   CAP binding site: CAP binding activates transcription in the presence of cAMP. E. coli catabolite activator protein
   7373..7403    +  promoter       lac promoter: promoter for the E. coli lac operon
   7411..7427    +  protein_bind   lac operator: The lac repressor binds to the lac operator to inhibit transcription in E. coli. This inhibition can be relieved by adding lactose or isopropyl-β-D-thiogalactopyranoside (IPTG). lac repressor encoded by lacI
>Addgene plasmid #223453 | pEY106 | addgene full sequence | sequence record 441740 | Addgene NGS Result
TCACACAGGAAACAGCTATGACCATGATTACGCCAAGCTGTAAGTTTAAACATGATCTTACTAACTAACT
ATTCTCATTTAAATTTTCAGAGCTTAAAAATGGCTGAAATCACTCACAACGATGGATACGCTAACAACTT
GGAAATGAAATAAGCTTGCATGCCTGCAGTCGTGACATTACCCGGCACAAAAAAACATTTCGAACCGGAC
AATGAAATTACACGAGAAATAAGAGGGAAGCAGTAAGATCACAGAGTATGCCGCATTGGGAATAATGACA
AACTCCACGTTCTTAAGTAGACACAAAATACATTACAATATAGAGGAAATATGCCGAGAGTAGGAAATAA
ACATACTATTCAGTTGTTCTTTTAAGCAATAGAAGCAACTAAATAGCTAGTTGAAAGACTTCGTGTAGCA
TTGAGAACAAAAAACACATTCAGAAGAGAAAAGCAAATAATTTTAGGCCCTCTAATTCTAAAAATCCTAG
ACTAAAAAGGAATGAAAATTATAAAACGTCAAGAACAAAATGGCTTATGACTGAGATATAATGCTCCTCT
CAATATGCTATAATTATTGATTAACTGAATTTCCCATAAACTGACATTGCTTTCAATGTTTTGAAACAAA
AAGGGCTGTTGCATTGTGAGAATAACACTATTTTTCTATTGAAATTGACAGAAACTAAGCGAATTGTACA
TTTCAGTGATACATTTACAATTGCGGAACGAAATAATAAGCGAGAACGCAGCAAAAAATGAGCCGAATCG
TTGAGCGCGGAACGCGTCGCATTCGAAAAGTCGATAGTTCCATGGAGCGCATTTGCTCTACTGACACGTC
ACGGAATCTGTGAATAAAGTTTGAAAGAAATGCGTTCAATGCCGAAAACGAAAACTTCGCTCACATTTTA
AGTGAGAAAGAATAGCAGCTAAATTGTTATAAATATTCTAAAACATAGTGTTAAAGGATTTTAACTACTT
TTCATAATTCTGTTTCGCCCGACTCACACAATTCAAAAATTGAAGTGGTCTCATAATACACGTTTCCCGG
ATTTTCATGAGTTTTTAAGATTTTATTTGCAATTTAATATTTCTAATCTGCTGTTTTTATCACAAATGCG
AAAAATATAAAGTTTCTGATGCTTAAATATTGATTTCGTCAAAATATTTTTTGTAAAACCACATCAGCTG
CTAAATAATAAATTCTTTTTATTTTTTTTTTAAAGTTCATATTATTTGTCCAGTTACAATTTATTAGTTG
CGAAATTCATATGCAACGTGTCCTTGGACGAGTTTTCAGTCAGACATTTTCTCGGTTTCGTTTTGTTTTA
TTGGGAACTGTGCTTTCAAACTTTTAACTAACGTTTACTAATAAGTAATATGGATGAACTTGAACTGGAA
TTTTCTTAAAATCAGGGTTTTATTTGAACATTTAACATTTTTAAATTCGTTAAAATTTTATTCATGACGG
TTTGACATGACTTAATTTTTTTCCAGTTCTAGCCACTCCATATTATTTTAATGTTTACTTGCATGAATAT
TTGAGAAATACCAAAAGTTGCTCATCATTTCTTAGTTTGCTTCTTTCTCCATCATCAAAAAGTCCACCCT
TTTCACTTCCTCCCCTCCCATTTTCCGGCTCTTTTTTCACGTATCTCCCCCATCCGTCTGTCCTCTTCTC
CAACTCTTCGTGTCTTTTCATGCCCAAAGTCCTACATCGATTTGCGCAGGAAAAAGCCTCCGAGTGCCGA
AACAACGTCTTCTTCTTCTTCGTATTTTTCTTGTTTTCAACGCACTGCTCCTCTCGTTCTGCAGTTTTTG
TTAGCATCTTCCCCATCTCTTCGTATTTTTTTGCTTCTCATTTCCGTTTTCTCTCCATTTACTTCTTTCG
GCCTCTTTTCGGTCCTCCGCTTTTTGTTTTCTGTTTTGATGCCATTATTCCCACGTTATTCTGGAGAACA
TTTCCATAAACCAAGGAAAGTCATGAATTACTGAAATAATGACAGGATAAGCTGTTTCTTCAGTTTTATC
CGAAACAATTCAAACCTTAATACTTTGAAAATTTAATTATTAAATTCAGTGTAATCAAACCCCTGAAATC
TGACTCTTTCTCACTTTCGGTATCCTAAAAATGAAAATTGTGTCTGCCCGATTTTTCCTTCGTTTTGTCT
GTTATCAGATTATATGTCCCAGCGCGCATGCGTTTTCTAATAGAGTTACATTATTTTTTGTCTAGAGCTT
CATGAGAAAAAAACTAAAAATTCTAAAATAAATTTCCTTTCATGTTTCATGCCCATTAATCTAAAAATTA
CGTTTCGGTCCTTTCCTTTAGAAAAATGGCTCAAAAACCTCCAAATGCATGCTTTTCGCCAAGAAATCGG
AGCCGCCACAAACGGCGCGACTTCCACTCAATTTTTCTCCGTTTTCCGAATAATTTTGTGTGCATTTGTG
TGTGTCTCGTTGAGGGTGGACGTGTCCATGTATTCGAATTCAATTTTCCTCCTACCATGTTTGTGCTTTC
CAATCAGCTCCGTCCACTTTATGGTGTAGCGTTAAATTATAGGATAGAATGGACACTGAGACTTCCTTCC
GCAGTTCCTGGGTGAACTTTTTGGAATCTCTTGAGACAATTAACGGTTAAACTTATCTAAGAACGAGTTC
GAACATTATCTGGTCTTATTCATCTATGGGTTCTTTTCAGGCCTTTTCTAAAAAACTTAATTTTTTTGTT
TTTCTATATTTCGGAAAACCAAAAAAGTCGAAAGCTAATGCGATGCCTCAATTCTCCAAAAAAAAAAGAC
ATTTCTGCGGCTTGTATTATGGAAAAATCGAAATTTTTTTTGGCGACGCCCCTGGTTCATATCATTTTTT
TCGGGTACGAAAAATTAATCGAGGCCCGGGATTGGCCAAAGGACCCAAAGGTATGTTTCGAATGATACTA
ACATAACATAGAACATTTTCAGGAGGACCCTTGGAGGGTACCGGTTTTCCCAGTCACGACGCGTGGTACC
GAGCTCAGAAAAAATGACCGCTCCAAAGAAGAAACGCAAAGTACCGAGCTCAGAAAAAATGACGGCACCT
AAAAAGAAACGCAAAGTACCGGTCGCCGAGAAGACAGCCCCAAAAAAGAAGCGTAAAGTTCCACGCGTCA
TGGGAGTAAGTTTAAACAGTTCGGTACTAACTAACCATACATATTTAAATTTTCAGCGCGCTTCCAAGGG
AGAGGAGCTCATCAAGGAGAACATGCACATGAAGCTCTACATGGAGGGAACCGTCAACAACCACCACTTC
AAGTGCACCTCCGAGGGAGAGGGAAAGCCATACGAGGGAACCCAAACCATGCGTATCAAGGTAAGTTTAA
ACATATATATACTAACTAACCCTGATTATTTAAATTTTCAGGTCGTCGAGGGAGGACCACTCCCATTCGC
CTTCGACATCCTCGCCACCTCCTTCATGTACGGATCCCGTACCTTCATCAACCACACCCAAGGAATCCCA
GACTTCTTCAAGCAATCCTTCCCAGAGGGATTCACCTGGGAGCGTGTCACCACCTACGAGGACGGAGGAG
TCCTCACCGCCACCCAAGACACCTCCCTCCAAGACGGATGCCTCATCTACAACGTCAAGGTAAGTTTAAA
CAGTTCGGTACTAACTAACCATACATATTTAAATTTTCAGATCCGTGGAGTCAACTTCCCATCCAACGGA
CCAGTCATGCAAAAGAAGACCCTCGGATGGGAGGCCAACACCGAGATGCTCTACCCAGCCGACGGAGGAC
TCGAGGGACGTACCGACATGGCCCTCAAGCTCGTCGGAGGAGGACACCTCATCTGCAACTTCAAGACCAC
CTACCGTTCCAAGGTAAGTTTAAACATGATTTTACTAACTAACTAATCTGATTTAAATTTTCAGAAGCCA
GCCAAGAACCTCAAGATGCCAGGAGTCTACTACGTCGACCACCGTCTCGAGCGTATCAAGGAGGCCGACA
AGGAGACCTACGTCGAGCAACACGAGGTCGCCGTCGCCCGTTACTGCGACCTCCCATCCAAGCTCGGACA
CAAGCTCAACGGAATGGACGAGCTCTACAAGGCCTAGGATACCGGAATTCCAACTGAGCGCCGGTCGCTA
CCATTACCAACTTGTCTGGTGTCAAAAATAATAGGGGCCGCTGTCATCAGAGTAAGTTTAAACTGAGTTC
TACTAACTAACGAGTAATATTTAAATTTTCAGCATCTCGCGCCCGTGCCTCTGACTTCTAAGTCCAATTA
CTCTTCAACATCCCTACATGCTCTTTCTCCCTGTGCTCCCACCCCCTATTTTTGTTATTATCAAAAAACT
TCTCTTAATTTCTTTGTTTTTTAGCTTCTTTTAAGTCACCTCTAACAATGAAATTGTGTAGATTCAAAAA
TAGAATTAATTCGTAATAAAAAGTCGAAAAAAATTGTGCTCCCTCCCCCCATTAATAATAATTCTATCCC
AAAATCTACACAATGTTCTGTGTACACTTCTTATGTTTTTTACTTCTGATAAATTTTTTTGAAACATCAT
AGAAAAAACCGCACACAAAATACCTTATCATATGTTACGTTTCAGTTTATGACCGCAATTTTTATTTCTT
CGCACGTCTGGGCCTCTCATGACGTCAAATCATGCTCATCGTGAAAAAGTTTTGGAGTATTTTTGGAATT
TTTCAATCAAGTGAAAGTTTATGAAATTAATTTTCCTGCTTTTGCTTTTTGGGGTTTCCCCTATTGTTTG
TCAAGATTTCGAGGACGGCGTTTTTCTTGCTAAAATCACAAGTATTGATGAGCACGATGCAAGAAAGATC
GGAAGAAGGTTTGGGTTTGAGGCTCAGTGGAAGGTGAGTAGAAGTTGATAATTTGAAAGTGGAGTAGTGT
CTATGGGGTTTTTGCCTTAAATGACAGAATACATTCCCAATATACCAAACATAACTGTTTCCTACTAGTC
GGCCGTACGGGCCCTTTCGTCTCGCGCGTTTCGGTGATGACGGTGAAAACCTCTGACACATGCAGCTCCC
GGAGACGGTCACAGCTTGTCTGTAAGCGGATGCCGGGAGCAGACAAGCCCGTCAGGGCGCGTCAGCGGGT
GTTGGCGGGTGTCGGGGCTGGCTTAACTATGCGGCATCAGAGCAGATTGTACTGAGAGTGCACCATATGC
GGTGTGAAATACCGCACAGATGCGTAAGGAGAAAATACCGCATCAGGCGGCCTTAAGGGCCTCGTGATAC
GCCTATTTTTATAGGTTAATGTCATGATAATAATGGTTTCTTAGACGTCAGGTGGCACTTTTCGGGGAAA
TGTGCGCGGAACCCCTATTTGTTTATTTTTCTAAATACATTCAAATATGTATCCGCTCATGAGACAATAA
CCCTGATAAATGCTTCAATAATATTGAAAAAGGAAGAGTATGAGTATTCAACATTTCCGTGTCGCCCTTA
TTCCCTTTTTTGCGGCATTTTGCCTTCCTGTTTTTGCTCACCCAGAAACGCTGGTGAAAGTAAAAGATGC
TGAAGATCAGTTGGGTGCACGAGTGGGTTACATCGAACTGGATCTCAACAGCGGTAAGATCCTTGAGAGT
TTTCGCCCCGAAGAACGTTTTCCAATGATGAGCACTTTTAAAGTTCTGCTATGTGGCGCGGTATTATCCC
GTATTGACGCCGGGCAAGAGCAACTCGGTCGCCGCATACACTATTCTCAGAATGACTTGGTTGAGTACTC
ACCAGTCACAGAAAAGCATCTTACGGATGGCATGACAGTAAGAGAATTATGCAGTGCTGCCATAACCATG
AGTGATAACACTGCGGCCAACTTACTTCTGACAACGATCGGAGGACCGAAGGAGCTAACCGCTTTTTTGC
ACAACATGGGGGATCATGTAACTCGCCTTGATCGTTGGGAACCGGAGCTGAATGAAGCCATACCAAACGA
CGAGCGTGACACCACGATGCCTGTAGCAATGGCAACAACGTTGCGCAAACTATTAACTGGCGAACTACTT
ACTCTAGCTTCCCGGCAACAATTAATAGACTGGATGGAGGCGGATAAAGTTGCAGGACCACTTCTGCGCT
CGGCCCTTCCGGCTGGCTGGTTTATTGCTGATAAATCTGGAGCCGGTGAGCGTGGGTCTCGCGGTATCAT
TGCAGCACTGGGGCCAGATGGTAAGCCCTCCCGTATCGTAGTTATCTACACGACGGGGAGTCAGGCAACT
ATGGATGAACGAAATAGACAGATCGCTGAGATAGGTGCCTCACTGATTAAGCATTGGTAACTGTCAGACC
AAGTTTACTCATATATACTTTAGATTGATTTAAAACTTCATTTTTAATTTAAAAGGATCTAGGTGAAGAT
CCTTTTTGATAATCTCATGACCAAAATCCCTTAACGTGAGTTTTCGTTCCACTGAGCGTCAGACCCCGTA
GAAAAGATCAAAGGATCTTCTTGAGATCCTTTTTTTCTGCGCGTAATCTGCTGCTTGCAAACAAAAAAAC
CACCGCTACCAGCGGTGGTTTGTTTGCCGGATCAAGAGCTACCAACTCTTTTTCCGAAGGTAACTGGCTT
CAGCAGAGCGCAGATACCAAATACTGTTCTTCTAGTGTAGCCGTAGTTAGGCCACCACTTCAAGAACTCT
GTAGCACCGCCTACATACCTCGCTCTGCTAATCCTGTTACCAGTGGCTGCTGCCAGTGGCGATAAGTCGT
GTCTTACCGGGTTGGACTCAAGACGATAGTTACCGGATAAGGCGCAGCGGTCGGGCTGAACGGGGGGTTC
GTGCACACAGCCCAGCTTGGAGCGAACGACCTACACCGAACTGAGATACCTACAGCGTGAGCTATGAGAA
AGCGCCACGCTTCCCGAAGGGAGAAAGGCGGACAGGTATCCGGTAAGCGGCAGGGTCGGAACAGGAGAGC
GCACGAGGGAGCTTCCAGGGGGAAACGCCTGGTATCTTTATAGTCCTGTCGGGTTTCGCCACCTCTGACT
TGAGCGTCGATTTTTGTGATGCTCGTCAGGGGGGCGGAGCCTATGGAAAAACGCCAGCAACGCGGCCTTT
TTACGGTTCCTGGCCTTTTGCTGGCCTTTTGCTCACATGTTCTTTCCTGCGTTATCCCCTGATTCTGTGG
ATAACCGTATTACCGCCTTTGAGTGAGCTGATACCGCTCGCCGCAGCCGAACGACCGAGCGCAGCGAGTC
AGTGAGCGAGGAAGCGGAAGAGCGCCCAATACGCAAACCGCCTCTCCCCGCGCGTTGGCCGATTCATTAA
TGCAGCTGGCACGACAGGTTTCCCGACTGGAAAGCGGGCAGTGAGCGCAACGCAATTAATGTGAGTTAGC
TCACTCATTAGGCACCCCAGGCTTTACACTTTATGCTTCCGGCTCGTATGTTGTGTGGAATTGTGAGCGG
ATAACAATT
